Addgene plasmid #17097: V6 CE.GFPLT CS2+
Purpose: (Empty Backbone)
Depositing lab: Randall Moon. Depositing organization: University of Washington.
Backbone
  Vector backbone: pCS2+ (w/ GFP)
  Backbone size (bp): 4700
  Vector type: Mammalian Expression
Growth in bacteria
  Bacterial resistance: Ampicillin, 100 μg/mL
  Growth temperature: 37°C
  Growth strain: DH5alpha
  Copy number: Unknown
Gene/Insert
  Gene/Insert name: None
  Tag / fusion protein: GFP (C terminal on backbone)
  Cloning method: Restriction Enzyme
  Sequencing primers: 5′ Sp6
Terms and licenses: Academic/Nonprofit Terms; Industry Terms: Not Available to Industry
Depositor comments: Linearize with Not1 or Asp718 and transcribe with SP6. Notes for Use: For making carboxy-terminal tagged GFP fusion protein in vector CS2+. Made by: Jeff Miller.
How to cite: V6 CE.GFPLT CS2+ was a gift from Randall Moon (Addgene plasmid # 17097 ; http://n2t.net/addgene:17097 ; RRID:Addgene_17097)
