[The description below was written by a language model from this plasmid's Addgene catalogue record.]
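Description:
V6 CE.GFPLT CS2+ is an empty backbone derived from pCS2+ that already carries a GFP coding sequence, giving a vector of about 4.7 kb classed as a mammalian expression plasmid. It contains no gene of interest. It is designed so that an open reading frame can be inserted by restriction enzyme cloning upstream of, and in frame with, GFP, producing a fusion protein with GFP at its carboxy terminus. The plasmid is propagated in E. coli under ampicillin selection. The copy number is recorded as unknown, and no feature table is provided, so the origin of replication, the exact cloning sites and the precise GFP variant are not stated in the record.

The record does make clear that the vector has an SP6 promoter upstream of the cloning region: SP6 is listed as the 5′ sequencing primer. The depositor notes also describe linearizing the plasmid with NotI or Asp718 downstream of the cassette and transcribing with SP6 RNA polymerase to generate synthetic mRNA in vitro. This dual capability is characteristic of the CS2+ family, which generally pairs a strong CMV-derived promoter for expression in transfected vertebrate cells with an SP6 site and a downstream polyadenylation signal, although those elements are not itemised for this particular construct. Typical use is therefore to build C-terminal GFP fusions for tracking the localization or expression of a protein. The fusion can be delivered either by direct transfection of the plasmid or by introducing in vitro transcribed RNA into cells or embryos.
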