>Addgene plasmid #17097 | V6 CE.GFPLT CS2+ | addgene partial sequence | sequence record 22910 | SP6 5'-ATTTAGGTGACACTATAG-3'
TTGAATTAGATGGTGATGTTAATGGGCACAAATTTTCTGTCAGTGGAGAGGGTGAAGGTGATGCAACATA
CGGAAAACTTACCCTTAAATTTATTTGCACTACTGGAAAACTACCTGTTCCATGGCCAACACTTGTCACT
ACTCTCACTTATGGTGTTCAATGCTTTTCAAGATACCCAGATCATATGAAACGGCATGACTTTTTCAAGA
GTGCCATGCCCGAAGGTTATGTACAGGAAAGAACTATATTTTTCAAAGATGACGGGAACTACAAGACACG
TGCTGAAGTCAAGTTTGAAGGTGATACCCTTGTTAATAGAATCGAGTTAAAAGGTATTGATTTTAAAGAA
GATGGAAACATTCTTGGACACAAATTGGAATACAACTATAACTCACACAATGTATACATCATGGCAGACA
AACAAAAGAATGGAATCAAAGTTAACTTCAAAATTAGACACAACATTGAAGATGGAAGCGTTCAACTAGC
AGACCATTATCAACAAAATACTCCAATTGGCGATGGCCCTGTCCTTTTACCAGACAACCATTACCTGTCC
ACACAATCTGCCCTTTCGAAAGATCCCAACGAAAAGAGAGACCACATGGTCCTTCTTGAGTTTGTAACAG
CTGCTGGGATTACACATGGCATGGATGAACTATACAAATAAGAATTCAAGGCCTCTCGAGCCTCTAGAAC
TATAGTGAGTCGTATTACGT
